>Addgene plasmid #219696 | L0-T13 GG3-tRBCS-mCherry-NLS-GG4 | addgene full sequence | sequence record 435728 | Addgene NGS Result
GCACAGATGCGTAAGGAGAAAATACCGCATCAGGAAATTGTAAGCGTTAATAATTCAGAAGAACTCGTCA
AGAAGGCGATAGAAGGCGATGCGCTGCGAATCGGGAGCGGCGATACCGTAAAGCACGAGGAAGCGGTCAG
CCCATTCGCCGCCAAGCTCTTCAGCAATATCACGGGTAGCCAACGCTATGTCCTGATAGCGGTCCGCCAC
ACCCAGCCGGCCACAGTCGATGAATCCAGAAAAGCGGCCATTTTCCACCATGATATTCGGCAAGCAGGCA
TCGCCATGGGTCACGACGAGATCCTCGCCGTCGGGCATGCTCGCCTTGAGCCTGGCGAACAGTTCGGCTG
GCGCGAGCCCCTGATGCTCTTCGTCCAGATCATCCTGATCGACAAGACCGGCTTCCATCCGAGTACGTGC
TCGCTCGATGCGATGTTTCGCTTGGTGGTCGAATGGGCAGGTAGCCGGATCAAGCGTATGCAGCCGCCGC
ATTGCATCAGCCATGATGGATACTTTCTCGGCAGGAGCAAGGTGAGATGACAGGAGATCCTGCCCCGGCA
CTTCGCCCAATAGCAGCCAGTCCCTTCCCGCTTCAGTGACAACGTCGAGCACAGCTGCGCAAGGAACGCC
CGTCGTGGCCAGCCACGATAGCCGCGCTGCCTCGTCTTGCAGTTCATTCAGGGCACCGGACAGGTCGGTC
TTGACAAAAAGAACCGGGCGCCCCTGCGCTGACAGCCGGAACACGGCGGCATCAGAGCAGCCGATTGTCT
GTTGTGCCCAGTCATAGCCGAATAGCCTCTCCACCCAAGCGGCCGGAGAACCTGCGTGCAATCCATCTTG
TTCAATCATGCGAAACGATCCTCATCCTGTCTCTTGATCAGAGCTTGATCCCCTGCGCCATCAGATCCTT
GGCGGCAAGAAAGCCATCCAGTTTACTTTGCAGGGCTTCCCAACCTTACCAGAGGGCGCCCCAGCTGGCA
ATTCCGGTTCGCTTGCTGTCCATAAAACCGCCCAGTCTAGCTATCGCCATGTAAGCCCACTGCAAGCTAC
CTGCTTTCTCTTTGCGCTTGCGTTTTCCCTTGTCCAGATAGCCCAGTAGCTGACATTCATCCGGGGTCAG
CACCGTTTCTGCGGACTGGCTTTCTACGTGAAAAGGATCTAGGTGAAGATCCTTTTTGATAATCTCATGC
CTGACATTTATATTCCCCAGAACATCAGGTTAATGGCGTTTTTGATGTCATTTTCGCGGTGGCTGAGATC
AGCCACTTCTTCCCCGATAACGGAGACCGGCACACTGGCCATATCGGTGGTCATCATGCGCCAGCTTTCA
TCCCCGATATGCACCACCGGGTAAAGTTCACGGGAGACTTTATCTGACAGCAGACGTGCACTGGCCAGGG
GGATCACCATCCGTCGCCCCGGCGTGTCAATAATATCACTCTGTACATCCACAAACAGACGATAACGGCT
CTCTCTTTTATAGGTGTAAACCTTAAACTGCCGTACGTATAGGCTGCGCAACTGTTGGGAAGGGCGATCG
GTGCGGGCCTCTTCGCTATTACGCCAGCTGGCGAAAGGGGGATGTGCTGCAAGGCGATTAAGTTGGGTAA
CGCCAGGGTTTTCCCAGTCACGACGTTGTAAAACGACGGCCAGTGAATTGTAATACGACTCACTATAGGG
CGAATTGGGCCCTCTAGATGCATGCTCGAGCGGCCGCCAGTGTGCTGGAATTCAGGCGTGATGAGGTCTC
AAAGCTAAACAATGGTGAGCAAGGGCGAGGAGGATAACATGGCCATCATCAAGGAGTTCATGCGCTTCAA
GGTGCACATGGAGGGCTCCGTGAACGGCCACGAGTTCGAGATCGAGGGCGAGGGCGAGGGCCGCCCCTAC
GAGGGCACCCAGACCGCCAAGCTGAAGGTGACCAAGGGTGGCCCCCTGCCCTTCGCCTGGGACATCCTGT
CCCCTCAGTTCATGTACGGCTCCAAGGCCTACGTGAAGCACCCCGCCGACATCCCCGACTACTTGAAGCT
GTCCTTCCCCGAGGGCTTCAAGTGGGAGCGCGTGATGAACTTCGAGGACGGCGGCGTGGTGACCGTGACC
CAGGACTCCTCCCTGCAGGACGGCGAGTTCATCTACAAGGTGAAGCTGCGCGGCACCAACTTCCCCTCCG
ACGGCCCCGTAATGCAGAAGAAGACCATGGGCTGGGAGGCCTCCTCCGAGCGGATGTACCCCGAGGACGG
CGCCCTGAAGGGCGAGATCAAGCAGAGGCTGAAGCTGAAGGACGGCGGCCACTACGACGCTGAGGTCAAG
ACCACCTACAAGGCCAAGAAGCCCGTGCAGCTGCCCGGCGCCTACAACGTCAACATCAAGTTGGACATCA
CCTCCCACAACGAGGACTACACCATCGTGGAACAGTACGAACGCGCCGAGGGCCGCCACTCCACCGGCGG
CATGGACGAGCTGTACAGATCTTAACCAAAGAAGAAGAGGAAAGTCAAAGCTTTCGTTCGTATCATCGGT
TTCGACAACGTTCGTCAAGTTCAATGCATCAGTTTCATTGCGCACACACCAGAATCCTACTGAGTTCGAG
TATTATGGCATTGGGAAACATGTTTTTCTTGTACCATTTGTTGTGCTTGTAATTTACTGTGTTTTTTATT
CGGTTTTCGCTATCGAACTGTGAAATGGAAATGGATGGAGAAGAGTTAATGAATGATATGGTCCTTTTGT
TCATTCTCAAATTAATATTATTTGTTTTTTCTCTTATTTGTTGTGTGTTGAATTTGAAAATATAAGAGAT
ATGCAAACATTTTGTTTTGAGTAAAAATGTGTCAAATCGTGGCCTCTAATGACCGAAGTTAATATGAGGA
GTAAAACACTTGTAGTTGTACCATTATGCTTATTCACTAGGCAACAAATATATTTTCAGACCTAGAAAAG
CTGCAAATGTTACTGAATACAAGTATGTCCTCTTGTGTTTTAGACATTTATGAACTTTCCTTTATGTAAT
TTTCCAGAATCCTTGTCAGATTCTAATCATTGCTTTATAATTATAGTTATACTCATGGATTTGTAGTTGA
GTATGAAAATATTTTTTAATGCATTTTATGACTTGCCAATTGATTGACAACATGCATCAATCGCTGCTGA
GACCACAGAGTGCCTGAATTCCAGCACACTGGCGGCCGTTACTAGTGGATCCGAGCTCGGTACCAAGCTT
GATGCATAGCTTGAGTATTCTAACGCGTCACCTAAATAGCTTGGCGTAATCATGGTCATAGCTGTTTCCT
GTGTGAAATTGTTATCCGCTCACAATTCCACACAACATACGAGCCGGAAGCATAAAGTGTAAAGCCTGGG
GTGCCTAATGAGTGAGCTAACTCACATTAATTGCGTTGCGCTCACTGCCCGCTTTCCAGTCGGGAAACCT
GTCGTGCCAGCTGCATTAATGAATCGGCCAACGCGCGGGGAGAGGCGGTTTGCGTATTGGGCGCTCTTCC
GCTTCCTCGCTCACTGACTCGCTGCGCTCGGTCGTTCGGCTGCGGCGAGCGGTATCAGCTCACTCAAAGG
CGGTAATACGGTTATCCACAGAATCAGGGGATAACGCAGGAAAGAACATGTGAGCAAAAGGCCAGCAAAA
GGCCAGGAACCGTAAAAAGGCCGCGTTGCTGGCGTTTTTCCATAGGCTCCGCCCCCCTGACGAGCATCAC
AAAAATCGACGCTCAAGTCAGAGGTGGCGAAACCCGACAGGACTATAAAGATACCAGGCGTTTCCCCCTG
GAAGCTCCCTCGTGCGCTCTCCTGTTCCGACCCTGCCGCTTACCGGATACCTGTCCGCCTTTCTCCCTTC
GGGAAGCGTGGCGCTTTCTCATAGCTCACGCTGTAGGTATCTCAGTTCGGTGTAGGTCGTTCGCTCCAAG
CTGGGCTGTGTGCACGAACCCCCCGTTCAGCCCGACCGCTGCGCCTTATCCGGTAACTATCGTCTTGAGT
CCAACCCGGTAAGACACGACTTATCGCCACTGGCAGCAGCCACTGGTAACAGGATTAGCAGAGCGAGGTA
TGTAGGCGGTGCTACAGAGTTCTTGAAGTGGTGGCCTAACTACGGCTACACTAGAAGAACAGTATTTGGT
ATCTGCGCTCTGCTGAAGCCAGTTACCTTCGGAAAAAGAGTTGGTAGCTCTTGATCCGGCAAACAAACCA
CCGCTGGTAGCGGTGGTTTTTTTGTTTGCAAGCAGCAGATTACGCGCAGAAAAAAAGGATCTCAAGAAGA
TCCTTTGATCTTTTCTACGGGGTCTGACGCTCAGTGGAACGAAAACTCACGTTAAGGGATTTTGGTCATG
AGATTATCAAAAAGGATCTTCACCTAGATCCTTTTAAATTAAAAATGAAGTTTTAGCACGTGTCAGTCCT
GCTCCTCGGCCACGAAGTGCACGCAGTTGCCGGCCGGGTCGCGCAGGGCGAACTCCCGCCCCCACGGCTG
CTCGCCGATCTCGGTCATGGCCGGCCCGGAGGCGTCCCGGAAGTTCGTGGACACGACCTCCGACCACTCG
GCGTACAGCTCGTCCAGGCCGCGCACCCACACCCAGGCCAGGGTGTTGTCCGGCACCACCTGGTCCTGGA
CCGCGCTGATGAACAGGGTCACGTCGTCCCGGACCACACCGGCGAAGTCGTCCTCCACGAAGTCCCGGGA
GAACCCGAGCCGGTCGGTCCAGAACTCGACCGCTCCGGCGACGTCGCGCGCGGTGAGCACCGGAACGGCA
CTGGTCAACTTGGCCATGGTGGCCCTCCTCACGTGCTATTATTGAAGCATTTATCAGGGTTATTGTCTCA
TGAGCGGATACATATTTGAATGTATTTAGAAAAATAAACAAATAGGGGTTCCGCGCACATTTCCCCGAAA
AGTGCCACCTGATGCGGTGTGAAATACC
Features (pLannotate 1.2.2; 15 found; start..end, strand, type, name):
     55..849     -  CDS            NeoR/KanR: aminoglycoside phosphotransferase from Tn5; aph(3')-II (or nptII); confers resistance to neomycin, kanamycin, and G418 (Geneticin®)
    881..1150    -  CDS            tnpA (fragment): TN5P_ECOLX - Also known as tnp. Experimental evidence at protein level: Swiss-Prot protein existence level 1. Mediates transposition of transposon Tn5 by a 'cut and paste' mechanism. First, the monomeric transposase binds the 19 bp inverted DNA repeats flanking the transposon. Then, dimerization of the DNA- bound transposase creates a synaptic DNA complex. After nicking of the first DNA strand, excision of the transposon proceeds through a series of intermediates. The transposase then mediates the insertion of the transposon at a new site by strand transfer. The activity of the wild- type tran
   1198..1501    -  CDS            ccdB (fragment): CcdB, a bacterial toxin that poisons DNA gyrase; ccdB; Plasmids containing the ccdB gene cannot be propagated in standard E. coli strains.
   1511..1658    -  CDS            lacZα (fragment): LacZα fragment of β-galactosidase; lacZ fragment
   1661..1679    +  promoter       T7 promoter: promoter for bacteriophage T7 RNA polymerase
   1762..2469    +  CDS            mCherry: mCherry is a basic (constitutively fluorescent) red fluorescent protein published in 2004, derived from Discosoma sp.. It is reported to be a very rapidly-maturing monomer with low acid sensitivity.
   2499..3140    +  terminator     E9 terminator: terminator and polyadenylation signal from the pea rbcS-E9 gene
   3299..3315    -  protein_bind   lac operator: The lac repressor binds to the lac operator to inhibit transcription in E. coli. This inhibition can be relieved by adding lactose or isopropyl-β-D-thiogalactopyranoside (IPTG). lac repressor encoded by lacI
   3323..3353    -  promoter       lac promoter: promoter for the E. coli lac operon
   3368..3389    -  protein_bind   CAP binding site: CAP binding activates transcription in the presence of cAMP. E. coli catabolite activator protein
   3402..3494    -  CDS            lacI (fragment): lac repressor; lacI; The lac repressor binds to the lac operator to inhibit transcription in E. coli. This inhibition can be relieved by adding lactose or isopropyl-β-D-thiogalactopyranoside (IPTG).
   3677..4265    -  rep_origin     ori: high-copy-number ColE1/pMB1/pBR322/pUC origin of replication
   4403..4777    -  CDS            BleoR: antibiotic-binding protein; Sh ble from Streptoalloteichus hindustanus; confers resistance to bleomycin, phleomycin, and Zeocin™
   4797..4885    -  promoter       AmpR promoter (fragment): bla
   4912..34      +  misc_feature   bom (fragment) (across the origin): basis of mobility region from pBR322
