[The description below was written by a language model from this plasmid's Addgene catalogue record and pLannotate feature annotations shown in this document.]
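Description:
L0-T13 GG3-tRBCS-mCherry-NLS-GG4 is a Level 0 Golden Gate part plasmid built in the pCR-BluntII-TOPO cloning backbone and catalogued as a synthetic biology vector. It is maintained in E. coli at high copy from a ColE1/pUC-type origin and selected with kanamycin through the Tn5-derived NeoR/KanR gene. The backbone also carries a bleomycin/Zeocin resistance gene (BleoR). The usual TOPO backbone elements are annotated as well: the lac promoter, operator and CAP binding site, a T7 promoter, and fragments of lacZα and ccdB flanking the cloning site where the insert sits.

The synthetic insert, listed as about 1.7 kb, contains an mCherry red fluorescent protein coding sequence followed by the pea rbcS-E9 terminator and polyadenylation signal, a plant 3′ regulatory element that matches the "tRBCS" in the name. The name also indicates a nuclear localisation signal on mCherry, which would concentrate the red signal in nuclei, but the NLS is not annotated separately in the feature table. "GG3" and "GG4" appear to denote the Golden Gate junctions that fix the part's position and orientation during assembly; these too are not annotated, and the record does not state the Type IIS enzyme used. No plant promoter is annotated in the part, so the reporter presumably relies on upstream modules added during higher-level assembly.

The stated purpose is to serve as a building block for a "history-dependent target". The record does not describe how that target is designed, which other parts it is combined with, or the intended host organism, although the pea terminator points to use in plants.
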