Addgene plasmid #219696: L0-T13 GG3-tRBCS-mCherry-NLS-GG4
Purpose: Level 0 to construct history-dependent target
Depositing lab: Jennifer Nemhauser. Depositing organization: University of Washington.
Backbone
  Vector backbone: pCR-BluntII-TOPO
  Backbone manufacturer: Thermo fisher Scientific
  Backbone size w/o insert (bp): 3512
  Vector type: Synthetic Biology
Growth in bacteria
  Bacterial resistance: Kanamycin, 50 μg/mL
  Growth temperature: 37°C
  Growth strain: DH5alpha
  Copy number: High Copy
Gene/Insert
  Gene/Insert name: GG3-tRBCS-mCherry-NLS-GG4
  Species: Synthetic
  Insert size (bp): 1747
  Cloning method: Golden Gate
Terms and licenses: Academic/Nonprofit Terms; Industry Terms: Not Available to Industry
How to cite: L0-T13 GG3-tRBCS-mCherry-NLS-GG4 was a gift from Jennifer Nemhauser (Addgene plasmid # 219696 ; http://n2t.net/addgene:219696 ; RRID:Addgene_219696)
